Addgene plasmid #128530: pMJA155
Purpose: Expresses mutant Ber e 1 in Pichia
Depositing lab: Marcos Alcocer. Depositing organization: University of Nottingham.
Backbone
  Vector backbone: pPIC9
  Backbone manufacturer: Invitrogen
  Backbone size w/o insert (bp): 8016
  Vector type: Yeast Expression
  Selectable markers: HIS4
Growth in bacteria
  Bacterial resistance: Ampicillin, 100 μg/mL
  Growth temperature: 37°C
  Growth strain: DH5alpha
  Copy number: Unknown
Gene/Insert
  Gene/Insert name: mutant Ber e 1 (alt name: M80400)
  Species: Bertholletia excelsa
  Insert size (bp): 333
  Promoter: AOX1
  Cloning method: Restriction Enzyme; 5′ cloning site XhoI (not destroyed); 3′ cloning site EcoRI (not destroyed)
  Sequencing primers: 5′ CGACTGGTTCCAATTGACAAGCTTT; 3′ TGCATCTCTCAGGCAAATGGCA
Terms and licenses: Academic/Nonprofit Terms; Industry Terms: Not Available to Industry
Depositor comments: secreted Ber e 1 from Brazil nut mutant S110A
How to cite: pMJA155 was a gift from Marcos Alcocer (Addgene plasmid # 128530 ; http://n2t.net/addgene:128530 ; RRID:Addgene_128530)
