[The description below was written by a language model from this plasmid's Addgene catalogue record and pLannotate feature annotations shown in this document.]
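Description:
pMJA155 is a yeast expression plasmid built on the Invitrogen pPIC9 backbone for secreted production of a mutant form of Ber e 1, the 2S seed storage protein of Brazil nut (Bertholletia excelsa), in Pichia pastoris. The sequenced record is about 8.3 kb. In E. coli it is maintained through a ColE1/pMB1-type origin and selected with ampicillin via the bla gene. Remnants of the pBR322 lineage, including a bom site, a rop fragment and interrupted pieces of the tetracycline resistance gene and its promoter, are also annotated but are not functional markers. In Pichia, selection relies on the PpHIS4 gene, which complements histidine auxotrophy in a his4 host.

The roughly 333 bp Ber e 1 insert was cloned between XhoI and EcoRI, both sites retained, downstream of the methanol-inducible AOX1 promoter. It is placed directly after the Saccharomyces cerevisiae α-factor secretion signal, with which its annotation slightly overlaps, consistent with an in-frame fusion. This leader directs the protein into the secretory pathway, where Kex2 cleaves after the dibasic site and the Glu-Ala dipeptides are then trimmed, releasing the mature protein into the culture medium. Transcription ends at the AOX1 terminator, preceded by a short AOX1 coding remnant. The AOX1 promoter together with the separate AOX1 3' fragment provides homology for integration at the AOX1 locus of the Pichia genome, as is typical for pPIC9 derivatives, which lack a yeast replication origin.

The depositor describes the variant as carrying an S110A substitution. The record gives the purpose only as expressing this mutant in Pichia and does not say what property the mutation was designed to probe.
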