Features (pLannotate 1.2.2; 15 found; start..end, strand, type, name):
      1..936     +  promoter       AOX1 promoter: Pichia pastoris AOX1; inducible promoter, regulated by methanol
    948..1214    +  CDS            α-factor secretion signal: N-terminal secretion signal from S. cerevisiae alpha-factor; MFα1; Cleavage by the Kex2 protease occurs after the dibasic KR sequence. The EA dipeptides are then removed by dipeptidyl aminopeptidase A.
   1203..1544    +  CDS            BE2S1 (fragment): 2SS1_BEREX - Experimental evidence at protein level: Swiss-Prot protein existence level 1. This is a 2S seed storage protein. From Bertholletia excelsa (Brazil nut).
   1578..1643    +  CDS            AOX1 (fragment): ALOX1_KOMPC - Experimental evidence at protein level: Swiss-Prot protein existence level 1. Major isoform of alcohol oxidase, which catalyzes the oxidation of methanol to formaldehyde and hydrogen peroxide, the first step in the methanol utilization pathway of methylotrophic yeasts. From Komagataella phaffii (strain ATCC 76273 / CBS 7435 / CECT 11047 / NRRL Y-11430 / Wegner 21-1) (Yeast) (Pichia pastoris).
   1647..1893    +  terminator     AOX1 terminator: Pichia pastoris AOX1; transcription terminator for AOX1
   1976..2269    +  CDS            TcR (fragment): tetracycline efflux protein; tet; confers resistance to tetracycline
   2306..4840    -  CDS            PpHIS4: multifunctional enzyme, required for histidine biosynthesis; Pichia pastoris HIS4; auxotrophic marker for Pichia pastoris
   4919..5198    +  CDS            TcR (fragment): tetracycline efflux protein; tet; confers resistance to tetracycline
   5195..5943    +  misc_feature   AOX1 3' fragment: region downstream of Pichia pastoris AOX1 gene
   5945..5985    +  CDS            rop (fragment): Rop protein, which maintains plasmids at low copy number; rop
   6087..6227    +  misc_feature   bom: basis of mobility region from pBR322
   6413..7001    -  rep_origin     ori: high-copy-number ColE1/pMB1/pBR322/pUC origin of replication
   7172..8032    -  CDS            AmpR: β-lactamase; bla; confers resistance to ampicillin, carbenicillin, and related antibiotics
   8033..8137    -  promoter       AmpR promoter: bla
   8254..8277    +  promoter       tet promoter (fragment): E. coli promoter for tetracycline efflux protein gene
>Addgene plasmid #128530 | pMJA155 | addgene full sequence | sequence record 251733 | Addgene NGS Result
GATCTAACATCCAAAGACGAAAGGTTGAATGAAACCTTTTTGCCATCCGACATCCACAGGTCCATTCTCA
CACATAAGTGCCAAACGCAACAGGAGGGGATACACTAGCAGCAGACCGTTGCAAACGCAGGACCTCCACT
CCTCTTCTCCTCAACACCCACTTTTGCCATCGAAAAACCAGCCCAGTTATTGGGCTTGATTGGAGCTCGC
TCATTCCAATTCCTTCTATTAGGCTACTAACACCATGACTTTATTAGCCTGTCTATCCTGGCCCCCCTGG
CGAGGTTCATGTTTGTTTATTTCCGAATGCAACAAGCTCCGCATTACACCCGAACATCACTCCAGATGAG
GGCTTTCTGAGTGTGGGGTCAAATAGTTTCATGTTCCCCAAATGGCCCAAAACTGACAGTTTAAACGCTG
TCTTGGAACCTAATATGACAAAAGCGTGATCTCATCCAAGATGAACTAAGTTTGGTTCGTTGAAATGCTA
ACGGCCAGTTGGTCAAAAAGAAACTTCCAAAAGTCGGCATACCGTTTGTCTTGTTTGGTATTGATTGACG
AATGCTCAAAAATAATCTCATTAATGCTTAGCGCAGTCTCTCTATCGCTTCTGAACCCCGGTGCACCTGT
GCCGAAACGCAAATGGGGAAACACCCGCTTTTTGGATGATTATGCATTGTCTCCACATTGTATGCTTCCA
AGATTCTGGTGGGAATACTGCTGATAGCCTAACGTTCATGATCAAAATTTAACTGTTCTAACCCCTACTT
GACAGCAATATATAAACAGAAGGAAGCTGCCCTGTCTTAAACCTTTTTTTTTATCATCATTATTAGCTTA
CTTTCATAATTGCGACTGGTTCCAATTGACAAGCTTTTGATTTTAACGACTTTTAACGACAACTTGAGAA
GATCAAAAAACAACTAATTATTCGAAGGATCCAAACGATGAGATTTCCTTCAATTTTTACTGCAGTTTTA
TTCGCAGCATCCTCCGCATTAGCTGCTCCAGTCAACACTACAACAGAAGATGAAACGGCACAAATTCCGG
CTGAAGCTGTCATCGGTTACTCAGATTTAGAAGGGGATTTCGATGTTGCTGTTTTGCCATTTTCCAACAG
CACAAATAACGGGTTATTGTTTATAAATACTACTATTGCCAGCATTGCTGCTAAAGAAGAAGGGGTATCT
CTCGAGAAAAGAGAGGCTGAAGCTCAGGAGGAGTGTCGCGAGCAGATGCAGAGACAGCAGATGCTCAGCC
ACTGCCGGATGTATATGAGACAGCAGATGGAGGAGAGCACGTACCAGACCATGCCCAGGCGGGGAATGGA
GCCGCATATGAGCGAGTGCTGCGAGCAGCTGGAGGGGATGGACGAGAGCTGCAGATGCGAAGGCTTAAGG
ATGATGATGAGGATGATGCAACAGAAGGAGATGCAACCCCGAGGGGAGCAGATGCGAAGGATGATGAGGC
TGGCCGAGAATATCCCTTCCCGCTGCAACCTCAGTCCCATGAGATGCCCCATGGGTGGCGCCATTGCCGG
GTTCTGAGAATTCCCTAGGGCGGCCGCGAATTAATTCGCCTTAGACATGACTGTTCCTCAGTTCAAGTTG
GGCACTTACGAGAAGACCGGTCTTGCTAGATTCTAATCAAGAGGATGTCAGAATGCCATTTGCCTGAGAG
ATGCAGGCTTCATTTTTGATACTTTTTTATTTGTAACCTATATAGTATAGGATTTTTTTTGTCATTTTGT
TTCTTCTCGTACGAGCTTGCTCCTGATCAGCCTATCTCGCAGCTGATGAATATCTTGTGGTAGGGGTTTG
GGAAAATCATTCGAGTTTGATGTTTTTCTTGGTATTTCCCACTCCTCTTCAGAGTACAGAAGATTAAGTG
AGACGTTCGTTTGTGCAAGCTTATCGATAAGCTTTAATGCGGTAGTTTATCACAGTTAAATTGCTAACGC
AGTCAGGCACCGTGTATGAAATCTAACAATGCGCTCATCGTCATCCTCGGCACCGTCACCCTGGATGCTG
TAGGCATAGGCTTGGTTATGCCGGTACTGCCGGGCCTCTTGCGGGATATCGTCCATTCCGACAGCATCGC
CAGTCACTATGGCGTGCTGCTAGCGCTATATGCGTTGATGCAATTTCTATGCGCACCCGTTCTCGGAGCA
CTGTCCGACCGCTTTGGCCGCCGCCCAGTCCTGCTCGCTTCGCTACTTGGAGCCACTATCGACTACGCGA
TCATGGCGACCACACCCGTCCTGTGGATCTATCGAATCTAAATGTAAGTTAAAATCTCTAAATAATTAAA
TAAGTCCCAGTTTCTCCATACGAACCTTAACAGCATTGCGGTGAGCATCTAGACCTTCAACAGCAGCCAG
ATCCATCACTGCTTGGCCAATATGTTTCAGTCCCTCAGGAGTTACGTCTTGTGAAGTGATGAACTTCTGG
AAGGTTGCAGTGTTAACTCCGCTGTATTGACGGGCATATCCGTACGTTGGCAAAGTGTGGTTGGTACCGG
AGGAGTAATCTCCACAACTCTCTGGAGAGTAGGCACCAACAAACACAGATCCAGCGTGTTGTACTTGATC
AACATAAGAAGAAGCATTCTCGATTTGCAGGATCAAGTGTTCAGGAGCGTACTGATTGGACATTTCCAAA
GCCTGCTCGTAGGTTGCAACCGATAGGGTTGTAGAGTGTGCAATACACTTGCGTACAATTTCAACCCTTG
GCAACTGCACAGCTTGGTTGTGAACAGCATCTTCAATTCTGGCAAGCTCCTTGTCTGTCATATCGACAGC
CAACAGAATCACCTGGGAATCAATACCATGTTCAGCTTGAGACAGAAGGTCTGAGGCAACGAAATCTGGA
TCAGCGTATTTATCAGCAATAACTAGAACTTCAGAAGGCCCAGCAGGCATGTCAATACTACACAGGGCTG
ATGTGTCATTTTGAACCATCATCTTGGCAGCAGTAACGAACTGGTTTCCTGGACCAAATATTTTGTCACA
CTTAGGAACAGTTTCTGTTCCGTAAGCCATAGCAGCTACTGCCTGGGCGCCTCCTGCTAGCACGATACAC
TTAGCACCAACCTTGTGGGCAACGTAGATGACTTCTGGGGTAAGGGTACCATCCTTCTTAGGTGGAGATG
CAAAAACAATTTCTTTGCAACCAGCAACTTTGGCAGGAACACCCAGCATCAGGGAAGTGGAAGGCAGAAT
TGCGGTTCCACCAGGAATATAGAGGCCAACTTTCTCAATAGGTCTTGCAAAACGAGAGCAGACTACACCA
GGGCAAGTCTCAACTTGCAACGTCTCCGTTAGTTGAGCTTCATGGAATTTCCTGACGTTATCTATAGAGA
GATCAATGGCTCTCTTAACGTTATCTGGCAATTGCATAAGTTCCTCTGGGAAAGGAGCTTCTAACACAGG
TGTCTTCAAAGCGACTCCATCAAACTTGGCAGTTAGTTCTAAAAGGGCTTTGTCACCATTTTGACGAACA
TTGTCGACAATTGGTTTGACTAATTCCATAATCTGTTCCGTTTTCTGGATAGGACGACGAAGGGCATCTT
CAATTTCTTGTGAGGAGGCCTTAGAAACGTCAATTTTGCACAATTCAATACGACCTTCAGAAGGGACTTC
TTTAGGTTTGGATTCTTCTTTAGGTTGTTCCTTGGTGTATCCTGGCTTGGCATCTCCTTTCCTTCTAGTG
ACCTTTAGGGACTTCATATCCAGGTTTCTCTCCACCTCGTCCAACGTCACACCGTACTTGGCACATCTAA
CTAATGCAAAATAAAATAAGTCAGCACATTCCCAGGCTATATCTTCCTTGGATTTAGCTTCTGCAAGTTC
ATCAGCTTCCTCCCTAATTTTAGCGTTCAACAAAACTTCGTCGTCAAATAACCGTTTGGTATAAGAACCT
TCTGGAGCATTGCTCTTACGATCCCACAAGGTGGCTTCCATGGCTCTAAGACCCTTTGATTGGCCAAAAC
AGGAAGTGCGTTCCAAGTGACAGAAACCAACACCTGTTTGTTCAACCACAAATTTCAAGCAGTCTCCATC
ACAATCCAATTCGATACCCAGCAACTTTTGAGTTGCTCCAGATGTAGCACCTTTATACCACAAACCGTGA
CGACGAGATTGGTAGACTCCAGTTTGTGTCCTTATAGCCTCCGGAATAGACTTTTTGGACGAGTACACCA
GGCCCAACGAGTAATTAGAAGAGTCAGCCACCAAAGTAGTGAATAGACCATCGGGGCGGTCAGTAGTCAA
AGACGCCAACAAAATTTCACTGACAGGGAACTTTTTGACATCTTCAGAAAGTTCGTATTCAGTAGTCAAT
TGCCGAGCATCAATAATGGGGATTATACCAGAAGCAACAGTGGAAGTCACATCTACCAACTTTGCGGTCT
CAGAAAAAGCATAAACAGTTCTACTACCGCCATTAGTGAAACTTTTCAAATCGCCCAGTGGAGAAGAAAA
AGGCACAGCGATACTAGCATTAGCGGGCAAGGATGCAACTTTATCAACCAGGGTCCTATAGATAACCCTA
GCGCCTGGGATCATCCTTTGGACAACTCTTTCTGCCAAATCTAGGTCCAAAATCACTTCATTGATACCAT
TATTGTACAACTTGAGCAAGTTGTCGATCAGCTCCTCAAATTGGTCCTCTGTAACGGATGACTCAACTTG
CACATTAACTTGAAGCTCAGTCGATTGAGTGAACTTGATCAGGTTGTGCAGCTGGTCAGCAGCATAGGGA
AACACGGCTTTTCCTACCAAACTCAAGGAATTATCAAACTCTGCAACACTTGCGTATGCAGGTAGCAAGG
GAAATGTCATACTTGAAGTCGGACAGTGAGTGTAGTCTTGAGAAATTCTGAAGCCGTATTTTTATTATCA
GTGAGTCAGTCATCAGGAGATCCTCTACGCCGGACGCATCGTGGCCGGCATCACCGGCGCCACAGGTGCG
GTTGCTGGCGCCTATATCGCCGACATCACCGATGGGGAAGATCGGGCTCGCCACTTCGGGCTCATGAGCG
CTTGTTTCGGCGTGGGTATGGTGGCAGGCCCCGTGGCCGGGGGACTGTTGGGCGCCATCTCCTTGCATGC
ACCATTCCTTGCGGCGGCGGTGCTCAACGGCCTCAACCTACTACTGGGCTGCTTCCTAATGCAGGAGTCG
CATAAGGGAGAGCGTCGAGTATCTATGATTGGAAGTATGGGAATGGTGATACCCGCATTCTTCAGTGTCT
TGAGGTCTCCTATCAGATTATGCCCAACTAAAGCAACCGGAGGAGGAGATTTCATGGTAAATTTCTCTGA
CTTTTGGTCATCAGTAGACTCGAACTGTGAGACTATCTCGGTTATGACAGCAGAAATGTCCTTCTTGGAG
ACAGTAAATGAAGTCCCACCAATAAAGAAATCCTTGTTATCAGGAACAAACTTCTTGTTTCGAACTTTTT
CGGTGCCTTGAACTATAAAATGTAGAGTGGATATGTCGGGTAGGAATGGAGCGGGCAAATGCTTACCTTC
TGGACCTTCAAGAGGTATGTAGGGTTTGTAGATACTGATGCCAACTTCAGTGACAACGTTGCTATTTCGT
TCAAACCATTCCGAATCCAGAGAAATCAAAGTTGTTTGTCTACTATTGATCCAAGCCAGTGCGGTCTTGA
AACTGACAATAGTGTGCTCGTGTTTTGAGGTCATCTTTGTATGAATAAATCTAGTCTTTGATCTAAATAA
TCTTGACGAGCCAGACGATAATACCAATCTAAACTCTTTAAACGTTAAAGGACAAGTATGTCTGCCTGTA
TTAAACCCCAAATCAGCTCGTAGTCTGATCCTCATCAACTTGAGGGGCACTATCTTGTTTTAGAGAAATT
TGCGGAGATGCGATATCGAGAAAAAGGTACGCTGATTTTAAACGTGAAATTTATCTCAAGATCTGCTGCC
TCGCGCGTTTCGGTGATGACGGTGAAAACCTCTGACACATGCAGCTCCCGGAGACGGTCACAGCTTGTCT
GTAAGCGGATGCCGGGAGCAGACAAGCCCGTCAGGGCGCGTCAGCGGGTGTTGGCGGGTGTCGGGGCGCA
GCCATGACCCAGTCACGTAGCGATAGCGGAGTGTATACTGGCTTAACTATGCGGCATCAGAGCAGATTGT
ACTGAGAGTGCACCATATGCGGTGTGAAATACCGCACAGATGCGTAAGGAGAAAATACCGCATCAGGCGC
TCTTCCGCTTCCTCGCTCACTGACTCGCTGCGCTCGGTCGTTCGGCTGCGGCGAGCGGTATCAGCTCACT
CAAAGGCGGTAATACGGTTATCCACAGAATCAGGGGATAACGCAGGAAAGAACATGTGAGCAAAAGGCCA
GCAAAAGGCCAGGAACCGTAAAAAGGCCGCGTTGCTGGCGTTTTTCCATAGGCTCCGCCCCCCTGACGAG
CATCACAAAAATCGACGCTCAAGTCAGAGGTGGCGAAACCCGACAGGACTATAAAGATACCAGGCGTTTC
CCCCTGGAAGCTCCCTCGTGCGCTCTCCTGTTCCGACCCTGCCGCTTACCGGATACCTGTCCGCCTTTCT
CCCTTCGGGAAGCGTGGCGCTTTCTCATAGCTCACGCTGTAGGTATCTCAGTTCGGTGTAGGTCGTTCGC
TCCAAGCTGGGCTGTGTGCACGAACCCCCCGTTCAGCCCGACCGCTGCGCCTTATCCGGTAACTATCGTC
TTGAGTCCAACCCGGTAAGACACGACTTATCGCCACTGGCAGCAGCCACTGGTAACAGGATTAGCAGAGC
GAGGTATGTAGGCGGTGCTACAGAGTTCTTGAAGTGGTGGCCTAACTACGGCTACACTAGAAGGACAGTA
TTTGGTATCTGCGCTCTGCTGAAGCCAGTTACCTTCGGAAAAAGAGTTGGTAGCTCTTGATCCGGCAAAC
AAACCACCGCTGGTAGCGGTGGTTTTTTTGTTTGCAAGCAGCAGATTACGCGCAGAAAAAAAGGATCTCA
AGAAGATCCTTTGATCTTTTCTACGGGGTCTGACGCTCAGTGGAACGAAAACTCACGTTAAGGGATTTTG
GTCATGAGATTATCAAAAAGGATCTTCACCTAGATCCTTTTAAATTAAAAATGAAGTTTTAAATCAATCT
AAAGTATATATGAGTAAACTTGGTCTGACAGTTACCAATGCTTAATCAGTGAGGCACCTATCTCAGCGAT
CTGTCTATTTCGTTCATCCATAGTTGCCTGACTCCCCGTCGTGTAGATAACTACGATACGGGAGGGCTTA
CCATCTGGCCCCAGTGCTGCAATGATACCGCGAGACCCACGCTCACCGGCTCCAGATTTATCAGCAATAA
ACCAGCCAGCCGGAAGGGCCGAGCGCAGAAGTGGTCCTGCAACTTTATCCGCCTCCATCCAGTCTATTAA
TTGTTGCCGGGAAGCTAGAGTAAGTAGTTCGCCAGTTAATAGTTTGCGCAACGTTGTTGCCATTGCTGCA
GGCATCGTGGTGTCACGCTCGTCGTTTGGTATGGCTTCATTCAGCTCCGGTTCCCAACGATCAAGGCGAG
TTACATGATCCCCCATGTTGTGCAAAAAAGCGGTTAGCTCCTTCGGTCCTCCGATCGTTGTCAGAAGTAA
GTTGGCCGCAGTGTTATCACTCATGGTTATGGCAGCACTGCATAATTCTCTTACTGTCATGCCATCCGTA
AGATGCTTTTCTGTGACTGGTGAGTACTCAACCAAGTCATTCTGAGAATAGTGTATGCGGCGACCGAGTT
GCTCTTGCCCGGCGTCAACACGGGATAATACCGCGCCACATAGCAGAACTTTAAAAGTGCTCATCATTGG
AAAACGTTCTTCGGGGCGAAAACTCTCAAGGATCTTACCGCTGTTGAGATCCAGTTCGATGTAACCCACT
CGTGCACCCAACTGATCTTCAGCATCTTTTACTTTCACCAGCGTTTCTGGGTGAGCAAAAACAGGAAGGC
AAAATGCCGCAAAAAAGGGAATAAGGGCGACACGGAAATGTTGAATACTCATACTCTTCCTTTTTCAATA
TTATTGAAGCATTTATCAGGGTTATTGTCTCATGAGCGGATACATATTTGAATGTATTTAGAAAAATAAA
CAAATAGGGGTTCCGCGCACATTTCCCCGAAAAGTGCCACCTGACGTCTAAGAAACCATTATTATCATGA
CATTAACCTATAAAAATAGGCGTATCACGAGGCCCTTTCGTCTTCAAGAATTAATTCTCATGTTTGACAG
CTTATCATCGATAAGCTGACTCATGTTGGTATTGTGAAATAGACGCAGATCGGGAACACTGAAAAATAAC
AGTTATTATTCGA
