>Addgene plasmid #128530 | pMJA155 | depositor partial sequence | sequence record 246375 | Ber e 1 gene
GAGGCTGAAGCTCAGGAGGAGTGTCGCGAGCAGATGCAGAGACAGCAGATGCTCAGCCACTGCCGGATGT
ATATGAGACAGCAGATGGAGGAGAGCACGTACCAGACCATGCCCAGGCGGGGAATGGAGCCGCATATGAG
CGAGTGCTGCGAGCAGCTGGAGGGGATGGACGAGAGCTGCAGATGCGAAGGCTTAAGGATGATGATGAGG
ATGATGCAACAGAAGGAGATGCAACCCCGAGGGGAGCAGATGCGAAGGATGATGAGGCTGGCCGAGAATA
TCCCTTCCCGCTGCAACCTCAGTCCCATGAGATGCCCCATGGGTGGCGCCATTGCCGGGTTCTGA
